Addgene plasmid #130904: pCMV-Sport6-CD81-pHuji
Purpose: Expression of CD81-pHuji for visualization of multivesicular body-plasma membrane fusion.
Depositing lab: DM Pegtel. Depositing organization: Vrije Universiteit Medisch Centrum (inactive). Publication: Quantifying exosome secretion from single cells reveals a modulatory role for GPCR signaling. Verweij FJ, Bebelman MP, Jimenez CR, Garcia-Vallejo JJ, Janssen H, Neefjes J, Knol JC, de Goeij-de Haas R, Piersma SR, Baglio SR, Verhage M, Middeldorp JM, Zomer A, van Rheenen J, Coppolino MG, Hurbain I, Raposo G, Smit MJ, Toonen RFG, van Niel G, Pegtel DM. J Cell Biol. 2018 Mar 5;217(3):1129-1142. doi: 10.1083/jcb.201703206. Epub 2018 Jan 16. PubMed 29339438.
Backbone
  Vector backbone: pCMV-sport6
  Backbone manufacturer: Invitrogen
  Backbone size w/o insert (bp): 4360
  Total vector size (bp): 5791
  Vector type: Mammalian Expression
Growth in bacteria
  Bacterial resistance: Ampicillin, 100 μg/mL
  Growth temperature: 37°C
  Growth strain: DH5alpha
  Copy number: High Copy
Gene/Insert
  Gene/Insert name: CD81-pHuji
  Species: H. sapiens (human), Synthetic
  Insert size (bp): 1431
  Mutation: pHuji inserted between Leu-49 and Gly-50 in extracellular loop 1
  Entrez Gene: CD81 (a.k.a. CVID6, S5.7, TAPA1, TSPAN28)
  Promoter: CMV
  Tag / fusion protein: pHuji
  Cloning method: Restriction Enzyme; 5′ cloning site EcoRI (not destroyed); 3′ cloning site XbaI (not destroyed)
  Sequencing primers: 5′ GAGCGGATAACAATTTCACACAGG; 3′ AATACGACTCACTATAG
Terms and licenses: Academic/Nonprofit Terms; Industry Terms: Not Available to Industry
How to cite: pCMV-Sport6-CD81-pHuji was a gift from DM Pegtel (Addgene plasmid # 130904 ; http://n2t.net/addgene:130904 ; RRID:Addgene_130904)
