[The description below was written by a language model from this plasmid's Addgene catalogue record and pLannotate feature annotations shown in this document.]
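Description:
pCMV-Sport6-CD81-pHuji is a mammalian expression plasmid built on the Invitrogen pCMV-Sport6 backbone. It is propagated in E. coli at high copy number through a ColE1/pUC-type origin and selected with ampicillin via the β-lactamase gene. The payload is human CD81, a tetraspanin, carrying the synthetic red fluorescent protein pHuji inserted internally between Leu-49 and Gly-50 in the first extracellular loop rather than at a terminus. The fusion was cloned between EcoRI and XbaI sites. It is transcribed from the human cytomegalovirus immediate early enhancer and promoter, and an SV40 small t intron/large T fragment plus the SV40 polyadenylation signal lie downstream. The cassette is flanked by SP6 and T7 phage promoters and by attB1 and attB2 Gateway sites inherited from the backbone, which also contains a loxP site.

The automated annotation shows a split tetraspanin reading frame interrupted by a red fluorescent protein, which matches the described design. It labels the flanking segments as Tspan4/TSPAN4 fragments and the fluorophore as mApple. These labels most likely reflect homology matches, since pHuji is an mApple-derived pH-sensitive variant and the catalogue identifies the gene as CD81. The sequenced record is 5,074 nt, shorter than the catalogue's stated total of 5,791 bp, and the record does not explain this difference.

The stated purpose is to visualize fusion of multivesicular bodies with the plasma membrane. With the pH-sensitive fluorophore facing the lumen, it should be dim in acidic compartments and brighten on exposure to the neutral extracellular medium. Individual fusion, and hence exosome release, events could then be detected in live cells.
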