Features (pLannotate 1.2.2; 20 found; start..end, strand, type, name):
     44..158     +  intron         large T intron (fragment): SV40 (simian virus 40) large T antigen intron
    232..257     +  intron         small t intron (fragment): SV40 (simian virus 40) small t antigen intron
    257..394     +  CDS            large T antigen (fragment): large T antigen from SV40 (simian virus 40)
    417..551     +  polyA_signal   SV40 poly(A) signal: SV40 polyadenylation signal
    556..609     -  CDS            lacI (fragment): lac repressor; lacI; The lac repressor binds to the lac operator to inhibit transcription in E. coli. This inhibition can be relieved by adding lactose or isopropyl-β-D-thiogalactopyranoside (IPTG).
    792..1380    -  rep_origin     ori: high-copy-number ColE1/pMB1/pBR322/pUC origin of replication
   1458..1491    +  protein_bind   loxP: Cre-mediated recombination occurs in the 8-bp core sequence (GCATACAT). Cre recombinase
   1593..2453    -  CDS            AmpR: β-lactamase; bla; confers resistance to ampicillin, carbenicillin, and related antibiotics
   2454..2505    -  promoter       AmpR promoter (fragment): bla
   2658..2714    -  promoter       AmpR promoter (fragment): bla
   2824..3127    +  enhancer       CMV enhancer: human cytomegalovirus immediate early enhancer
   3128..3331    +  promoter       CMV promoter: human cytomegalovirus (CMV) immediate early promoter
   3484..3502    +  promoter       SP6 promoter: promoter for bacteriophage SP6 RNA polymerase
   3503..3527    +  protein_bind   attB1: mutant version of attB; recombination site for the Gateway® BP reaction BP Clonase™
   3559..3651    +  CDS            Tspan4 (fragment): TSN4_MOUSE - Also known as Tm4sf7. Experimental evidence at protein level: Swiss-Prot protein existence level 1. From Mus musculus (Mouse).
   3700..4407    +  CDS            mApple: mApple is a basic (constitutively fluorescent) red fluorescent protein published in 2008, derived from Discosoma sp.. It is reported to be a rapidly-maturing monomer with high acid sensitivity.
   4456..4974    +  CDS            TSPAN4 (fragment): TSN4_HUMAN - Also known as NAG2, TM4SF7. Experimental evidence at protein level: Swiss-Prot protein existence level 1. From Homo sapiens (Human).
   5015..5039    -  protein_bind   attB2: mutant version of attB; recombination site for the Gateway® BP reaction BP Clonase™
   5041..5059    -  promoter       T7 promoter: promoter for bacteriophage T7 RNA polymerase
   5069..32      +  CDS            lacZα (fragment) (across the origin): LacZα fragment of β-galactosidase; lacZ fragment
>Addgene plasmid #130904 | pCMV-Sport6-CD81-pHuji | addgene full sequence | sequence record 259055 | Addgene NGS Result
CCGTCGTTTTACAACGTCGTGACTGGGAAAACTGCTAGCTTGGGATCTTTGTGAAGGAACCTTACTTCTG
TGGTGTGACATAATTGGACAAACTACCTACAGAGATTTAAAGCTCTAAGGTAAATATAAAATTTTTAAGT
GTATAATGTGTTAAACTAGCTGCATATGCTTGCTGCTTGAGAGTTTTGCTTACTGAGTATGATTTATGAA
AATATTATACACAGGAGCTAGTGATTCTAATTGTTTGTGTATTTTAGATTCACAGTCCCAAGGCTCATTT
CAGGCCCCTCAGTCCTCACAGTCTGTTCATGATCATAATCAGCCATACCACATTTGTAGAGGTTTTACTT
GCTTTAAAAAACCTCCCACACCTCCCCCTGAACCTGAAACATAAAATGAATGCAATTGTTGTTGTTAACT
TGTTTATTGCAGCTTATAATGGTTACAAATAAAGCAATAGCATCACAAATTTCACAAATAAAGCATTTTT
TTCACTGCATTCTAGTTGTGGTTTGTCCAAACTCATCAATGTATCTTATCATGTCTGGATCGATCCTGCA
TTAATGAATCGGCCAACGCGCGGGGAGAGGCGGTTTGCGTATTGGGCGCTCTTCCGCTTCCTCGCTCACT
GACTCGCTGCGCTCGGTCGTTCGGCTGCGGCGAGCGGTATCAGCTCACTCAAAGGCGGTAATACGGTTAT
CCACAGAATCAGGGGATAACGCAGGAAAGAACATGTGAGCAAAAGGCCAGCAAAAGGCCAGGAACCGTAA
AAAGGCCGCGTTGCTGGCGTTTTTCCATAGGCTCCGCCCCCCTGACGAGCATCACAAAAATCGACGCTCA
AGTCAGAGGTGGCGAAACCCGACAGGACTATAAAGATACCAGGCGTTTCCCCCTGGAAGCTCCCTCGTGC
GCTCTCCTGTTCCGACCCTGCCGCTTACCGGATACCTGTCCGCCTTTCTCCCTTCGGGAAGCGTGGCGCT
TTCTCATAGCTCACGCTGTAGGTATCTCAGTTCGGTGTAGGTCGTTCGCTCCAAGCTGGGCTGTGTGCAC
GAACCCCCCGTTCAGCCCGACCGCTGCGCCTTATCCGGTAACTATCGTCTTGAGTCCAACCCGGTAAGAC
ACGACTTATCGCCACTGGCAGCAGCCACTGGTAACAGGATTAGCAGAGCGAGGTATGTAGGCGGTGCTAC
AGAGTTCTTGAAGTGGTGGCCTAACTACGGCTACACTAGAAGAACAGTATTTGGTATCTGCGCTCTGCTG
AAGCCAGTTACCTTCGGAAAAAGAGTTGGTAGCTCTTGATCCGGCAAACAAACCACCGCTGGTAGCGGTG
GTTTTTTTGTTTGCAAGCAGCAGATTACGCGCAGAAAAAAAGGATCTCAAGAAGATCCTTTGATCTTTTC
TACGGGGTCTGACGCTCAGTGGAACGAAAACTCACGTTAAGGGATTTTGGTCATGCCATAACTTCGTATA
GCATACATTATACGAAGTTATGGCATGAGATTATCAAAAAGGATCTTCACCTAGATCCTTTTAAATTAAA
AATGAAGTTTTAAATCAATCTAAAGTATATATGAGTAAACTTGGTCTGACAGTTACCAATGCTTAATCAG
TGAGGCACCTATCTCAGCGATCTGTCTATTTCGTTCATCCATAGTTGCCTGACTCCCCGTCGTGTAGATA
ACTACGATACGGGAGGGCTTACCATCTGGCCCCAGTGCTGCAATGATACCGCGAGACCCACGCTCACCGG
CTCCAGATTTATCAGCAATAAACCAGCCAGCCGGAAGGGCCGAGCGCAGAAGTGGTCCTGCAACTTTATC
CGCCTCCATCCAGTCTATTAATTGTTGCCGGGAAGCTAGAGTAAGTAGTTCGCCAGTTAATAGTTTGCGC
AACGTTGTTGCCATTGCTACAGGCATCGTGGTGTCACGCTCGTCGTTTGGTATGGCTTCATTCAGCTCCG
GTTCCCAACGATCAAGGCGAGTTACATGATCCCCCATGTTGTGCAAAAAAGCGGTTAGCTCCTTCGGTCC
TCCGATCGTTGTCAGAAGTAAGTTGGCCGCAGTGTTATCACTCATGGTTATGGCAGCACTGCATAATTCT
CTTACTGTCATGCCATCCGTAAGATGCTTTTCTGTGACTGGTGAGTACTCAACCAAGTCATTCTGAGAAT
AGTGTATGCGGCGACCGAGTTGCTCTTGTCCGGCGTCAATACGGGATAATACCGCGCCACATAGCAGAAC
TTTAAAAGTGCTCATCATTGGAAAACGTTCTTCGGGGCGAAAACTCTCAAGGATCTTACCGCTGTTGAGA
TCCAGTTCGATGTAACCCACTCGTGCACCCAACTGATCTTCAGCATCTTTTACTTTCACCAGCGTTTCTG
GGTGAGCAAAAACAGGAAGGCAAAATGCCGCAAAAAAGGGAATAAGGGCGACACGGAAATGTTGAATACT
CATACTCTTCCTTTTTCAATATTATTGAAGCATTTATCAGGGTTATTGTCTCATGCCAGGGGTGGGCACA
CATATTTGATACCAGCGATCCCTACACAGCACATAATTCAATGCGACTTCCCTCTATCGCACATCTTAGA
CCTTTATTCTCCCTCCAGCACACATCGAAGCTGCCGAGCAAGCCGTTCTCACCAGTCCAAGACCTGGCAT
GAGCGGATACATATTTGAATGTATTTAGAAAAATAAACAAATAGGGGTTCCGCGCACATTTCCCCGAAAA
GTGCCACCTGACGTCTAAGAAACCATTATTATCATGACATTAACCTATAAAAATAGGCGTATTACGAGGC
CCTTTCACGCATTAGATGCATGTCGTTACATAACTTACGGTAAATGGCCCGCCTGGCTGACCGCCCAACG
ACCCCCGCCCATTGACGTCAATAATGACGTATGTTCCCATAGTAACGCCAATAGGGACTTTCCATTGACG
TCAATGGGTGGAGTATTTACGGTAAACTGCCCACTTGGCAGTACATCAAGTGTATCATATGCAAAGTACG
CCCCCTATTGACGTCAATGACGGTAAATGGCCCGCCTGGCATTATGCCCAGTACATGACCTTATGGGACT
TTCCTACTTGGCAGTACATCTACGTATTAGTCATCGCTATTACCATGGTGATGCGGTTTTGGCAGTACAT
CAATGGGCGTGGATAGCGGTTTGACTCACGGGGATTTCCAAGTCTCCACCCCATTGACGTCAATGGGAGT
TTGTTTTGGCACCAAAATCAACGGGACTTTCCAAAATGTCGTAACAACTCCGCCCCATTGACGCAAATGG
GCGGTAGGCGTGTACGGTGGGAGGTCTATATAAGCAGAGCTCGTTTAGTGAACCGTCAGATCGCCTGGAG
ACGCCATCCACGCTGTTTTGACCTCCATAGAAGACACCGGGACCGATCCAGCCTCCGGACTCTAGCCTAG
GCCGCGGGACGGATAACAATTTCACACAGGAAACAGCTATGACCATTAGGCCTATTTAGGTGACACTATA
GAACAAGTTTGTACAAAAAAGCAGGCTGGTACCGGTCCGGAATTCCATGGGAGTGGAGGGCTGCACCAAG
TGCATCAAGTACCTGCTCTTCGTCTTCAATTTCGTCTTCTGGCTGGCTGGAGGCGTGATCCTGGGTGTGG
CCCTGTGGCTCCGCCATGACCCGCAGACCACCAACCTCCTGTATCTGGAGCTGAGATCTATGGTGAGCAA
GGGCGAGGAGAATAACATGGCCATCATCAAGGAGTTCATGCGCTTCAAGGTGCACATGGAGGGCTCCGTG
AACGGCCACGAGTTCGAGATCGAGGGCGAGGGCGAGGGCCGCCCCTACGAGGCCTTTCAGACCGCTAAGC
TGAAGGTGACCAAGGGTGGCCCCCTGCCCTTCGCCTGGGACATCCTGTCCCCTCAGTTCATGTACGGCTC
CAAGGTCTACATTAAGCACCCAGCCGACATCCCCGACTACTTCAAGCTGTCCTTCCCCGAGGGCTTCAGG
TGGGAGCGCGTGATGAACTTCGAGGACGGCGGCATTATTCACGTTAACCAGGACTCCTCCCTGCAGGACG
GCGTGTTCATCTACAAGGTGAAGCTGCGCGGCACCAACTTCCCCTCCGACGGCCCCGTAATGCAGAAGAA
GACCATGGGCTGGGAGGCCTCCGAGGAGCGGATGTACCCCGAGGACGGCGCCCTGAAGAGCGAGATTAAG
TATAGGCTGAAGCTGAAGGACGGCGGCCACTACGCCGCCGAGGTCAAGACCACCTACAAGGCCAAGAAGC
CCGTGCAGCTGCCCGGCGCCTACATCGTGGACATCAAGTTGGACATCGTGTCCCACAACGAGGACTACAC
CATCGTGGAACAGTACGAACGCGCCGAGGGCCGCCACTCCACCGGCGGCATGGACGAGCTGTACAAGAGA
TCTGGAGACAAGCCCGCGCCCAACACCTTCTATGTAGGCATCTACATCCTCATCGCTGTGGGCGCTGTCA
TGATGTTCGTTGGCTTCCTGGGCTGCTACGGGGCCATCCAGGAATCCCAGTGCCTGCTGGGGACGTTCTT
CACCTGCCTGGTCATCCTGTTTGCCTGTGAGGTGGCCGCCGGCATCTGGGGCTTTGTCAACAAGGACCAG
ATCGCCAAGGATGTGAAGCAGTTCTATGACCAGGCCCTACAGCAGGCCGTGGTGGATGATGACGCCAACA
ACGCCAAGGCTGTGGTGAAGACCTTCCACGAGACGCTTGACTGCTGTGGCTCCAGCACACTGACTGCTTT
GACCACCTCAGTGCTCAAGAACAATTTGTGTCCCTCGGGCAGCAACATCATCAGCAACCTCTTCAAGGAG
GACTGCCACCAGAAGATCGATGACCTCTTCTCCGGGAAGCTGTACCTCATCGGCATTGCTGCCATCGTGG
TCGCTGTGATCATGATCTTCGAGATGATCCTGAGCATGGTGCTGTGCTGTGGCATCCGGAACAGCTCCGT
GTACTAGGTCTAGAGTATCCCTCGAGGGGCCCAAGCTTACGCGTACCCAGCTTTCTTGTACAAAGTGGTC
CCTATAGTGAGTCGTATTATAAGCTAGGCACTGG
