>Addgene plasmid #130904 | pCMV-Sport6-CD81-pHuji | depositor partial sequence | sequence record 251135 | CD81-pHuji
ATGGGAGTGGAGGGCTGCACCAAGTGCATCAAGTACCTGCTCTTCGTCTTCAATTTCGTCTTCTGGCTGG
CTGGAGGCGTGATCCTGGGTGTGGCCCTGTGGCTCCGCCATGACCCGCAGACCACCAACCTCCTGTATCT
GGAGCTGAGATCTATGGTGAGCAAGGGCGAGGAGAATAACATGGCCATCATCAAGGAGTTCATGCGCTTC
AAGGTGCACATGGAGGGCTCCGTGAACGGCCACGAGTTCGAGATCGAGGGCGAGGGCGAGGGCCGCCCCT
ACGAGGCCTTTCAGACCGCTAAGCTGAAGGTGACCAAGGGTGGCCCCCTGCCCTTCGCCTGGGACATCCT
GTCCCCTCAGTTCATGTACGGCTCCAAGGTCTACATTAAGCACCCAGCCGACATCCCCGACTACTTCAAG
CTGTCCTTCCCCGAGGGCTTCAGGTGGGAGCGCGTGATGAACTTCGAGGACGGCGGCATTATTCACGTTA
ACCAGGACTCCTCCCTGCAGGACGGCGTGTTCATCTACAAGGTGAAGCTGCGCGGCACCAACTTCCCCTC
CGACGGCCCCGTAATGCAGAAGAAGACCATGGGCTGGGAGGCCTCCGAGGAGCGGATGTACCCCGAGGAC
GGCGCCCTGAAGAGCGAGATTAAGTATAGGCTGAAGCTGAAGGACGGCGGCCACTACGCCGCCGAGGTCA
AGACCACCTACAAGGCCAAGAAGCCCGTGCAGCTGCCCGGCGCCTACATCGTGGACATCAAGTTGGACAT
CGTGTCCCACAACGAGGACTACACCATCGTGGAACAGTACGAACGCGCCGAGGGCCGCCACTCCACCGGC
GGCATGGACGAGCTGTACAAGAGATCTGGAGACAAGCCCGCGCCCAACACCTTCTATGTAGGCATCTACA
TCCTCATCGCTGTGGGCGCTGTCATGATGTTCGTTGGCTTCCTGGGCTGCTACGGGGCCATCCAGGAATC
CCAGTGCCTGCTGGGGACGTTCTTCACCTGCCTGGTCATCCTGTTTGCCTGTGAGGTGGCCGCCGGCATC
TGGGGCTTTGTCAACAAGGACCAGATCGCCAAGGATGTGAAGCAGTTCTATGACCAGGCCCTACAGCAGG
CCGTGGTGGATGATGACGCCAACAACGCCAAGGCTGTGGTGAAGACCTTCCACGAGACGCTTGACTGCTG
TGGCTCCAGCACACTGACTGCTTTGACCACCTCAGTGCTCAAGAACAATTTGTGTCCCTCGGGCAGCAAC
ATCATCAGCAACCTCTTCAAGGAGGACTGCCACCAGAAGATCGATGACCTCTTCTCCGGGAAGCTGTACC
TCATCGGCATTGCTGCCATCGTGGTCGCTGTGATCATGATCTTCGAGATGATCCTGAGCATGGTGCTGTG
CTGTGGCATCCGGAACAGCTCCGTGTACTAG
